>Addgene plasmid #192960 | pSEVA424::tsi5 | addgene full sequence | sequence record 383920 | Addgene NGS Result
TTAATTAATTGACACCATCGAATGGTGCAAAACCTTTCGCGGTATGGCATGATAGCGCCCGGAAGAGAGT
CAATTCAGGGTGGTGAATGTGAAACCAGTAACGTTATACGATGTCGCAGAGTATGCCGGTGTCTCTTATC
AGACCGTTTCCCGCGTGGTGAACCAGGCCAGCCACGTTTCTGCGAAAACGCGGGAAAAAGTGGAAGCGGC
GATGGCGGAGCTGAATTACATTCCCAACCGCGTGGCACAACAACTGGCGGGCAAACAGTCGTTGCTGATT
GGCGTTGCCACCTCCAGTCTGGCCCTGCACGCGCCGTCGCAAATTGTCGCGGCGATTAAATCTCGCGCCG
ATCAACTGGGTGCCAGCGTGGTGGTGTCGATGGTAGAACGAAGCGGCGTCGAAGCCTGTAAAGCGGCGGT
GCACAATCTTCTCGCGCAACGCGTCAGTGGGCTGATCATTAACTATCCGCTGGATGACCAGGATGCCATT
GCTGTGGAAGCTGCCTGCACTAATGTTCCGGCGTTATTTCTTGATGTCTCTGACCAGACACCCATCAACA
GTATTATTTTCTCCCATGAAGACGGTACGCGACTGGGCGTGGAGCATCTGGTCGCATTGGGTCACCAGCA
AATCGCGCTGTTAGCGGGCCCATTAAGTTCTGTCTCGGCGCGTCTGCGTCTGGCTGGCTGGCATAAATAT
CTCACTCGCAATCAAATTCAGCCGATAGCGGAACGGGAAGGCGACTGGAGTGCCATGTCCGGTTTTCAAC
AAACCATGCAAATGCTGAATGAGGGCATCGTTCCCACTGCGATGCTGGTTGCCAACGATCAGATGGCGCT
GGGCGCAATGCGCGCCATTACCGAGTCCGGGCTGCGCGTTGGTGCGGATATCTCGGTAGTGGGATACGAC
GATACCGAAGACAGCTCATGTTATATCCCGCCGTTAACCACCATCAAACAGGATTTTCGCCTGCTGGGGC
AAACCAGCGTGGACCGCTTGCTGCAACTCTCTCAGGGCCAGGCGGTGAAGGGCAATCAGCTGTTGCCCGT
CTCACTGGTGAAAAGAAAAACCACCCTGGCGCCCAATACGCAAACCGCCTCTCCCCGCGCGTTGGCCGAT
TCATTAATGCAGCTGGCACGACAGGTTTCCCGACTGGAAAGCGGGCAGTGAGCGCAACGCAATTAATGTA
AGTTAGCGCGAATTGATCTGGTTTGACAGCTTATCATCGACTGCACGGTGCACCAATGCTTCTGGCGTCA
GGCAGCCATCGGAAGCTGTGGTATGGCTGTGCAGGTCGTAAATCACTGCATAATTCGTGTCGCTCAAGGC
GCACTCCCGTTCTGGATAATGTTTTTTGCGCCGACATCATAACGGTTCTGGCAAATATTCTGAAATGAGC
TGTTGACAATTAATCATCCGGCTCGTATAATGTGTGGAATTGTGAGCGGATAACAATTTCACACCCTAGG
CCGCGGCCGCGCGAATTCGAGCTCGGTACCTTTAAAGGAGATATACAAATGCCCACTGAAGGACGAAGAA
GAGGAGTGTCCGCCGCAATGATCAAGCATTACCTGCTGATGACCCTCGTCTGCATACCGCTGGCGTTGCT
CTACGTCTGCCTGGAATGGTTCTTCGGCAACACCTGGGTGACCGTCGGGGTGTTCTTCGGCGTGCTCGTC
GTGCTGCGCCTCGGGCTCTACCTCTACCGCCGCTCGAAGGGCATCAGGGACGGCTACCTGGACGAGTGAA
AGCTTGCGGCCGCGTCGTGACTGGGAAAACCCTGGCGACTAGTCTTGGACTCCTGTTGATAGATCCAGTA
ATGACCTCAGAACTCCATCTGGATTTGTTCAGAACGCTCGGTTGCCGCCGGGCGTTTTTTATTGGTGAGA
ATCCAGGGGTCCCCAATAATTACGATTTACGTATTTAAATGAACCTTGACCGAACGCAGCGGTGGTAACG
GCGCAGTGGCGGTTTTCATGGCTTGTTATGACTGTTTTTTTGGGGTACAGTCTATGCCTCGGGCATCCAA
GCAGCAAGCGCGTTACGCCGTGGGTCGATGTTTGATGTTATGGAGCAGCAACGATGTTACGCAGCAGGGC
AGTCGCCCTAAAACAAAGTTAAACATCATGAGGGAAGCGGTGATCGCCGAAGTATCGACTCAACTATCAG
AGGTAGTTGGCGTCATCGAGCGCCATCTCGAACCGACGTTGCTGGCCGTACATTTGTACGGCTCCGCAGT
GGATGGCGGCCTGAAGCCACACAGTGATATTGATTTGCTGGTTACGGTGACCGTAAGGCTTGATGAAACA
ACGCGGCGAGCTTTGATCAACGACCTTTTGGAAACTTCGGCTTCCCCTGGAGAGAGCGAGATTCTCCGCG
CTGTAGAAGTCACCATTGTTGTGCACGACGACATCATTCCGTGGCGTTATCCAGCTAAGCGCGAACTGCA
ATTTGGAGAATGGCAGCGCAATGACATTCTTGCAGGTATCTTCGAGCCAGCCACGATCGACATTGATCTG
GCTATCTTGCTGACAAAAGCAAGAGAACATAGCGTTGCCTTGGTAGGTCCAGCGGCGGAGGAACTCTTTG
ATCCGGTTCCTGAACAGGATCTATTTGAGGCGCTAAATGAAACCTTAACGCTATGGAACTCGCCGCCCGA
CTGGGCTGGCGATGAGCGAAATGTAGTGCTTACGTTGTCCCGCATTTGGTACAGCGCAGTAACCGGCAAA
ATCGCGCCGAAGGATGTCGCTGCCGACTGGGCAATGGAGCGCCTGCCGGCCCAGTATCAGCCCGTCATAC
TTGAAGCTAGACAGGCTTATCTTGGACAAGAAGAAGATCGCTTGGCCTCGCGCGCAGATCAGTTGGAAGA
ATTTGTCCACTACGTGAAAGGCGAGATCACCAAGGTAGTCGGCAAATAAGACAATTGTCCTTTTCCGCTG
CATAACCCTGCTTCGGGGTCATTATAGCGATTTTTTCGGTATATCCATCCTTTTTCGCACGATATACAGG
ATTTTGCCAAAGGGTTCGTGTAGACTTTCCTTGGTGTATCCAACGGCGTCAGCCGGGCAGGATAGGTGAA
GTAGGCCCACCCGCGAGCGGGTGTTCCTTCTTCACTGTCCCTTATTCGCACCTGGCGGTGCTCAACGGGA
ATCCTGCTCTGCGAGGCTGGCCGTAGGCCGGCCGCGATGCAGGTGGCTGCTGAACCCCCAGCCGGAACTG
ACCCCACAAGGCCCTAGCGTTTGCAATGCACCAGGTCATCATTGACCCAGGCGTGTTCCACCAGGCCGCT
GCCTCGCAACTCTTCGCAGGCTTCGCCGACCTGCTCGCGCCACTTCTTCACGCGGGTGGAATCCGATCCG
CACATGAGGCGGAAGGTTTCCAGCTTGAGCGGGTACGGCTCCCGGTGCGAGCTGAAATAGTCGAACATCC
GTCGGGCCGTCGGCGACAGCTTGCGGTACTTCTCCCATATGAATTTCGTGTAGTGGTCGCCAGCAAACAG
CACGACGATTTCCTCGTCGATCAGGACCTGGCAACGGGACGTTTTCTTGCCACGGTCCAGGACGCGGAAG
CGGTGCAGCAGCGACACCGATTCCAGGTGCCCAACGCGGTCGGACGTGAAGCCCATCGCCGTCGCCTGTA
GGCGCGACAGGCATTCCTCGGCCTTCGTGTAATACCGGCCATTGATCGACCAGCCCAGGTCCTGGCAAAG
CTCGTAGAACGTGAAGGTGATCGGCTCGCCGATAGGGGTGCGCTTCGCGTACTCCAACACCTGCTGCCAC
ACCAGTTCGTCATCGTCGGCCCGCAGCTCGACGCCGGTGTAGGTGATCTTCACGTCCTTGTTGACGTGGA
AAATGACCTTGTTTTGCAGCGCCTCGCGCGGGATTTTCTTGTTGCGCGTGGTGAACAGGGCAGAGCGGGC
CGTGTCGTTTGGCATCGCTCGCATCGTGTCCGGCCACGGCGCAATATCGAACAAGGAAAGCTGCATTTCC
TTGATCTGCTGCTTCGTGTGTTTCAGCAACGCGGCCTGCTTGGCTTCGCTGACCTGTTTTGCCAGGTCCT
CGCCGGCGGTTTTTCGCTTCTTGGTCGTCATAGTTCCTCGCGTGTCGATGGTCATCGACTTCGCCAAACC
TGCCGCCTCCTGTTCGAGACGACGCGAACGCTCCACGGCGGCCGATGGCGCGGGCAGGGCAGGGGGAGCC
AGTTGCACGCTGTCGCGCTCGATCTTGGCCGTAGCTTGCTGGACTATCGAGCCGACGGACTGGAAGGTTT
CGCGGGGCGCACGCATGACGGTGCGGCTTGCGATGGTTTCGGCATCCTCGGCGGAAAACCCCGCGTCGAT
CAGTTCTTGCCTGTATGCCTTCCGGTCAAACGTCCGATTCATTCACCCTCCTTGCGGGATTGCCCCGGAA
TTAATTCCCCGGATCGATCCGTCGATCTTGATCCCCTGCGCCATCAGATCCTTGGCGGCAAGAAAGCCAT
CCAGTTTACTTTGCAGGGCTTCCCAACCTTACCAGAGGGCGCCCCAGCTGGCAATTCCGGTTCGCTTGCT
GTCCATAAAACCGCCCAGTCTAGCTATCGCCATGTAAGCCCACTGCAAGCTACCTGCTTTCTCTTTGCGC
TTGCGTTTTCCCTTGTCCAGATAGCCCAGTAGCTGACATTCATCCGGGGTCAGCACCGTTTCTGCGGACT
GGCTTTCTACGTGGCTGCCATTTTTGGGGTGAGGCCGTTCGCGGCCGAGGGGCGCAGCCCCTGGGGGGAT
GGGAGGCCCGCGTTAGCGGGCCGGGAGGGTTCGAGAAGGGGGGGCACCCCCCTTCGGCGTGCGCGGTCAC
GCGCACAGGGCGCAGCCCTGGTTAAAAACAAGGTTTATAAATATTGGTTTAAAAGCAGGTTAAAAGACAG
GTTAGCGGTGGCCGAAAAACGGGCGGAAACCCTTGCAAATGCTGGATTTTCTGCCTGTGGACAGCCCCTC
AAATGTCAATAGGTGCGCCCCTCATCTGTCAGCACTCTGCCCCTCAAGTGTCAAGGATCGCGCCCCTCAT
CTGTCAGTAGTCGCGCCCCTCAAGTGTCAATACCGCAGGGCACTTATCCCCAGGCTTGTCCACATCATCT
GTGGGAAACTCGCGTAAAATCAGGCGTTTTCGCCGATTTGCGAGGCTGGCCAGCTCCACGTCGCCGGCCG
AAATCGAGCCTGCCCCTCATCTGTCAACGCCGCGCCGGGTGAGTCGGCCCCTCAAGTGTCAACGTCCGCC
CCTCATCTGTCAGTGAGGGCCAAGTTTTCCGCGAGGTATCCACAACGCCGGCGGCCCTACATGGCTCTGC
TGTAGTGAGTGGGTTGCGCTCCGGCAGCGGTCCTGATCCCCCGCAGAAAAAAAGGATCTCAAGAAGATCC
TTTGATCTTTTCTACGGCGCGCCCAGCTGTCTAGGGCGGCGGATTTGTCCTACTCAGGAGAGCGTTCACC
GACAAACAACAGATAAAACGAAAGGCCCAGTCTTTCGACTGAGCCTTTCGTTTTATTTGATGCCT
Features (pLannotate 1.2.2; 18 found; start..end, strand, type, name):
     11..88      +  promoter       lacIq promoter: lacI (mutant); In the lacIq allele, a single base change in the promoter boosts expression of the lacI gene about 10-fold.
     89..1171    +  CDS            lacI: lac repressor; lacI; The lac repressor binds to the lac operator to inhibit transcription in E. coli. This inhibition can be relieved by adding lactose or isopropyl-β-D-thiogalactopyranoside (IPTG).
   1213..1230    +  promoter       tet promoter (fragment): E. coli promoter for tetracycline efflux protein gene
   1226..1327    -  CDS            yciV (fragment): RNAAM_ECOLI - Also known as trpH From Escherichia coli (strain K12).
   1403..1432    +  promoter       trc promoter: strong E. coli promoter; hybrid between the trp and lac UV5 promoters
   1440..1456    +  protein_bind   lac operator: The lac repressor binds to the lac operator to inhibit transcription in E. coli. This inhibition can be relieved by adding lactose or isopropyl-β-D-thiogalactopyranoside (IPTG). lac repressor encoded by lacI
   1483..1500    +  misc_feature   MCS (fragment): pUC18/19 multiple cloning site
   1519..1746    +  CDS            tsi5: TSI5_PSEAE - Protein inferred from homology: Swiss-Prot protein existence level 3. Immunity protein that plays a role in preventing early activation of toxin Tse5. From Pseudomonas aeruginosa (strain ATCC 15692 / DSM 22644 / CIP 104116 / JCM 14847 / LMG 12228 / 1C / PRS 101 / PAO1).
   1763..1787    +  CDS            lacZα (fragment): LacZα fragment of β-galactosidase; lacZ fragment
   1798..1892    +  terminator     lambda t0 terminator: transcription terminator from phage lambda
   2065..2121    +  CDS            GmR (fragment): gentamycin acetyltransferase; aacC1; confers resistance to gentamycin
   2128..2919    +  CDS            SmR: aminoglycoside adenylyltransferase (Murphy, 1985); aadA; confers resistance to spectinomycin and streptomycin
   3065..3173    +  oriT           oriT: incP origin of transfer
   3234..4382    -  CDS            trfA: trans-acting replication protein that binds to and activates oriV
   4434..4715    -  CDS            tnpA (fragment): TN5P_ECOLX - Also known as tnp. Experimental evidence at protein level: Swiss-Prot protein existence level 1. Mediates transposition of transposon Tn5 by a 'cut and paste' mechanism. First, the monomeric transposase binds the 19 bp inverted DNA repeats flanking the transposon. Then, dimerization of the DNA- bound transposase creates a synaptic DNA complex. After nicking of the first DNA strand, excision of the transposon proceeds through a series of intermediates. The transposase then mediates the insertion of the transposon at a new site by strand transfer. The activity of the wild- type tran
   4775..5306    -  rep_origin     oriV: incP origin of replication
   5362..5397    -  rep_origin     CloDF13 ori (fragment): Plasmids containing the CloDF13 (CDF) origin of replication can be propagated in E. coli cells that contain additional plasmids with compatible origins.
   5433..5519    -  terminator     rrnB T1 terminator: Escherichia coli rrnB; transcription terminator T1 from the E. coli rrnB gene
