[The description below was written by a language model from this plasmid's Addgene catalogue record and pLannotate feature annotations shown in this document.]
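Description:
pSEVA424::tsi5 is a 5.5 kb bacterial expression plasmid built on pSEVA424, a member of the modular SEVA vector family. It carries the Pseudomonas aeruginosa gene tsi5 for inducible expression in a broad range of Gram-negative hosts. Replication depends on the IncP (RK2-type) oriV together with the plasmid-encoded trfA initiator protein, a pairing that supports maintenance well beyond E. coli. An IncP oriT allows the plasmid to be mobilised by conjugation when transfer functions are supplied in trans. Selection relies on the aadA aminoglycoside adenylyltransferase, which confers spectinomycin and streptomycin resistance. The catalogue lists the plasmid as high copy, although RK2-type replicons are generally regarded as low to medium copy. The short hits annotated as tet promoter, yciV, GmR, Tn5 tnpA and CloDF13 ori are fragments, most likely backbone remnants or chance matches rather than working parts.

The expression cargo is the lacIq/Ptrc system. A lacIq promoter drives strong production of the lac repressor, which binds the lac operator just downstream of the hybrid trc promoter and keeps transcription off until IPTG is added. The tsi5 coding sequence (228 nt, matching the stated Tsi5 residues 1–76) lies within the remains of the pUC-type polylinker, and no epitope or purification tag is annotated. The lambda t0 terminator follows the insert, and an rrnB T1 terminator insulates the cargo on the other side.

Tsi5 is the cognate immunity protein of Tse5, the toxin that the associated publication describes as a pore-forming effector that dissipates the membrane potential of intoxicated bacteria. The plasmid is intended for functional studies of Tsi5, for example testing whether controlled expression protects cells against Tse5 toxicity in Pseudomonas or other hosts. The cloning method is not recorded.
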