Addgene plasmid #192960: pSEVA424::tsi5
Purpose: Expresses the protein Tsi51-76 for biological function studies in a broad-spectrum of organisms
Depositing lab: David Albesa-Jové. Depositing organization: Instituto Biofisika Institutua (UPV/EHU, CSIC). Publication: The P. aeruginosa effector Tse5 forms membrane pores disrupting the membrane potential of intoxicated bacteria. Gonzalez-Magana A, Altuna J, Queralt-Martin M, Largo E, Velazquez C, Montanchez I, Bernal P, Alcaraz A, Albesa-Jove D. Commun Biol. 2022 Nov 5;5(1):1189. doi: 10.1038/s42003-022-04140-y. PubMed 36335275.
Backbone
  Vector backbone: pSEVA424
  Backbone manufacturer: de Lorenzo Lab (https://vdl-lab.com/)
  Vector type: Bacterial Expression
Growth in bacteria
  Bacterial resistance: Spectinomycin, 50 μg/mL
  Growth temperature: 37°C
  Growth strain: DH5alpha
  Copy number: High Copy
Gene/Insert
  Gene/Insert name: tsi5
  Species: Pseudomonas aeruginosa
  Cloning method: Unknown
Terms and licenses: Academic/Nonprofit Terms; Industry Terms: Not Available to Industry
Depositor comments: Please visit https://doi.org/10.21203/rs.3.rs-967174/v1 for preprint.
How to cite: pSEVA424::tsi5 was a gift from David Albesa-Jové (Addgene plasmid # 192960 ; http://n2t.net/addgene:192960 ; RRID:Addgene_192960)
